Addgene plasmid #63650: pCfB2795
Purpose: pCfB2795 is a vector for multiple integrations at sites sharing homology with Ty1Cons1. The selective marker is Kl.URA3. Additionally it contains a PTEF1-GFP as reporter.
Depositing lab: Irina Borodina & Jerome Maury. Depositing organization: Danmarks Tekniske Universitet. Publication: EasyCloneMulti: A Set of Vectors for Simultaneous and Multiple Genomic Integrations in Saccharomyces cerevisiae. Maury J, Germann SM, Baallal Jacobsen SA, Jensen NB, Kildegaard KR, Herrgard MJ, Schneider K, Koza A, Forster J, Nielsen J, Borodina I. PLoS One. 2016 Mar 2;11(3):e0150394. doi: 10.1371/journal.pone.0150394. eCollection 2016. PONE-D-15-45506 PubMed 26934490.
Backbone
  Vector backbone: see publication
  Total vector size (bp): 7460
  Vector type: Yeast Expression, Cre/Lox
  Selectable markers: URA3
Growth in bacteria
  Bacterial resistance: Ampicillin, 100 μg/mL
  Growth temperature: 37°C
  Growth strain: DH5alpha
  Copy number: Unknown
Gene/Insert
  Gene/Insert name: GFP
  Promoter: TEF1 promoter
  Cloning method: Unknown
  Sequencing primers: 5′ TEF-seq
Terms and licenses: Academic/Nonprofit Terms; Industry Terms: Not Available to Industry
Depositor comments: Please see previous FEMS Yeast Research paper for more details: http://femsyr.oxfordjournals.org/content/14/2/238 Feature list: T CYC1 6..195 loxP 243..302 T K.l. URA3 303..425 Degradation tag 426..476 K.l. URA3 477..1277 P Kl. URA3 1278..1776 loxP 1793..1826 Consensus Ty1Cons1 3' 1966..2173 pUC ori 2946..3589 AmpR 3692..4550 Consensus Ty1Cons1 5' 4994..5227 T ADH1 5254..5448 P TEF1 5467..5886 GFP 5896..6612
How to cite: pCfB2795 was a gift from Irina Borodina & Jerome Maury (Addgene plasmid # 63650 ; http://n2t.net/addgene:63650 ; RRID:Addgene_63650)
