[The description below was written by a language model from this plasmid's Addgene catalogue record and pLannotate feature annotations shown in this document.]
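Description:
pCfB2795 is an integrative yeast vector from the EasyCloneMulti set, designed to insert a cassette at multiple genomic sites in Saccharomyces cerevisiae that share homology with the Ty1Cons1 consensus of Ty retrotransposon elements. It has no yeast replication origin in the recorded features. It is propagated in E. coli through a high-copy pUC/ColE1-type origin and an ampicillin resistance gene. These bacterial parts sit between the 3' and 5' Ty1Cons1 homology arms, so they lie outside the segment intended for integration. The backbone itself is not named in the record, which refers to the publication.

The integrating segment carries two functional units. The reporter is GFP, identified by automated annotation as a superfolder variant, driven by the constitutive TEF1 promoter. It appears to be terminated by the CYC1 terminator that follows it across the plasmid junction. An ADH1 terminator lies upstream of the TEF1 promoter in the opposite orientation. The selection unit is the Kluyveromyces lactis URA3 gene with its own promoter and terminator, giving uracil prototrophy in ura3 hosts. The depositor's feature list shows a degradation tag fused to this marker, which presumably destabilises the protein so that selection favours cells carrying several integrated copies. The marker is flanked by loxP sites, allowing Cre-mediated excision and reuse of URA3. GFP fluorescence provides a readout of expression from the integrated copies.

The catalogue lists a total size of 7,460 bp, whereas the depositor sequence record is 6,604 nt. Coordinates in the depositor's feature list are also slightly offset from the automated annotation. The annotation additionally detects minimal FRT sites and small lacZα, KanR and rrnB fragments that are likely backbone remnants.
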