Features (pLannotate 1.2.2; 22 found; start..end, strand, type, name):
      6..195     +  terminator     CYC1 terminator: S. cerevisiae CYC1; transcription terminator for CYC1
    243..276     -  protein_bind   loxP: Cre-mediated recombination occurs in the 8-bp core sequence (GCATACAT). Cre recombinase
    476..1261    -  CDS            URA3: PYRF_YEAST - Experimental evidence at protein level: Swiss-Prot protein existence level 1. From Saccharomyces cerevisiae (strain ATCC 204508 / S288c) (Baker's yeast).
   1777..1810    -  protein_bind   loxP: Cre-mediated recombination occurs in the 8-bp core sequence (GCATACAT). Cre recombinase
   1854..1872    -  promoter       T7 promoter: promoter for bacteriophage T7 RNA polymerase
   1880..1931    +  CDS            lacZα (fragment): LacZα fragment of β-galactosidase; lacZ fragment
   1989..2087    +  CDS            YE38A_YEAST: Protein predicted: Swiss-Prot protein existence level 4. From Saccharomyces cerevisiae (strain ATCC 204508 / S288c) (Baker's yeast).
   2173..2206    -  protein_bind   FRT (minimal): supports FLP-mediated excision but not integration (Turan and Bode, 2011) FLP recombinase from the Saccharomyces cerevisiae 2μ plasmid
   2676..2695    +  CDS            lacZα (fragment): LacZα fragment of β-galactosidase; lacZ fragment
   2720..2737    -  terminator     rrnB T2 terminator (fragment): transcription terminator T2 from the E. coli rrnB gene
   2962..3550    -  rep_origin     ori: high-copy-number ColE1/pMB1/pBR322/pUC origin of replication
   3674..4534    -  CDS            AmpR: β-lactamase; bla; confers resistance to ampicillin, carbenicillin, and related antibiotics
   4537..4633    -  promoter       AmpR promoter (fragment): bla
   4663..4687    -  CDS            KanR (fragment): aminoglycoside phosphotransferase; aph(3')-Ia; confers resistance to kanamycin
   4716..4831    +  ncRNA          5S rRNA: Accession: RF00001 - 5S ribosomal RNA
   4835..4875    +  terminator     rrnB T1 terminator (fragment): transcription terminator T1 from the E. coli rrnB gene
   4919..4952    +  protein_bind   FRT (minimal): supports FLP-mediated excision but not integration (Turan and Bode, 2011) FLP recombinase from the Saccharomyces cerevisiae 2μ plasmid
   5013..5090    +  CDS            YD340_YEAST (fragment): Protein uncertain: Swiss-Prot protein existence level 5. From Saccharomyces cerevisiae (strain ATCC 204508 / S288c) (Baker's yeast).
   5091..5180    -  CDS            YD34A_YEAST (fragment): Protein predicted: Swiss-Prot protein existence level 4. From Saccharomyces cerevisiae (strain ATCC 204508 / S288c) (Baker's yeast).
   5238..5403    -  terminator     ADH1 terminator: S. cerevisiae ADH1; transcription terminator for the S. cerevisiae alcohol dehydrogenase 1 (ADH1) gene
   5459..5858    +  promoter       TEF1 promoter: S. cerevisiae TEF1; promoter for EF-1α
   5880..6593    +  CDS            superfolder GFP: GFP variant that folds robustly even when fused to poorly folded proteins (Pédelacq et al., 2006)
>Addgene plasmid #63650 | pCfB2795 | depositor full sequence | sequence record 148926 | pCfB2795 sequence 6604 bps
CATTCATCCGCTCTAACCGAAAAGGAAGGAGTTAGACAACCTGAAGTCTAGGTCCCTATTTATTTTTTTA
TAGTTATGTTAGTATTAAGAACGTTATTTATATTTCAAATTTTTCTTTTTTTTCTGTACAGACGCGTGTA
CGCATGTAACATTATACTGAAAACCTTGCTTGAGAAGGTTTTGGGACGCTCGAAGATCGCGTCAGCTGAA
GCTTCGTACGCTGCAGGTCGACAACCCTTAATATAACTTCGTATAATGTATGCTATACGAAGTTATTAGG
TCTAGAGATCCCAATACAACAGATCACGTGATCTTTTTGTAAGATGAAGTTGAAGTAGTGTTGCACCGTG
CCAATGCAGGTGGCTATTAGATTAAATATGTGATTTGTTCTATTAAGTTTCCTGTATAATTACAAATGAA
TAACGAAATGAGACAAAGAAGAGAACCAATTTTTACAAGCATGGGGAGCGCTGATTCTCTTTTGGTACGC
TTCCCATCCAGCATTTCTGTATCTTTCACCTTCAACCTTAGGATCTCTACCCTTGGCGAAAAGTCCTCTG
CCAACAATGATGATATCTGATCCACCACTTACAACTTCGTCGACGGTTCTGTACTGCTGACCCAATGCAT
CGCCTTTGTCGTCTAAACCTACACCTGGGGTCATGATTAGCCAATCAAACCCTTCTTCTCTTCCTCCCAT
ATCGTTCTGAGCAATGAACCCAATAACGAAATCTTTATCACTCTTTGCAATATCAACGGTACCCTTAGTA
TATTCACCGTGTGCTAGAGAACCCTTGGAAGATAATTCAGCAAGCATCAATAATCCCCTTGGTTCTTTGG
TGACCTCTTGCGCACCTTGTTTCAAGCCAGCAACAATACCAGCACCAGTAACCCCGTGGGCGTTGGTGAT
ATCAGACCATTCTGCGATACGGTAAACGCCCGATGTATATTGTAATTTGACTGTGTTACCGATATCGGCG
AATTTTCTGTCCTCAAATATCAAGAACTTGTATTTCTCTGCCAATGCTTTCAATGGAACGACAGTACCCT
CATAACTGAAATCATCCAAGATATCAACGTGTGTTTTCAAAAGGCAAATGTATGGACCCAACGTTTCAAC
AAGTTTCAATAGCTCATCAGTCGAACGAACGTCAAGAGAAGCACACAAATTGGTTTTCTTTTCATCCATT
AAACGTAAAAGTTTCGATGCAACCGGACTTGCATGAGTCTCAGCTCTACTGGTATATGATTTTGTGGACA
TGGTGCAACTAATTGACGGGAGTGTATTGACGCTGGCGTACTGGCTTTCACAAAATGGCCCAATCACAAC
CACATCTTAGATAGTTGAAATGACTTTAGATAACATCAATTGAGATGAGCTTAATCATGTCAAAGCTAAA
AGTGTCACCATGAACGACAATTCTTAAGCAAATCACGTGATATAGATCCACGAATAACCACCATTTGATG
CTCGAGGCAAGTAATGTGTGTAAAAAAATGCGTTACCACCATCCAATGCAGACCGATCTTCTACCCAGAA
TCACATATATTTATGTACCGAGTACCTTTTTTCTATCTTCCAATTGCTTCTCCCATATGATTGTCTCCGT
AAGCTCGAAATTTCTAAGTTGGATTTTAATCTTCACGCAGGATGACAGTTCGATGAGCTTCTGAGGAGTG
TTTAGAACATAATCAGTTTATCCATGGTCTATCTCTTCTTGTCGCTTTTTCTCCTCGATAGAACCTAAAT
AAAACGAGCTCTCGAGAACCCTTAATATAACTTCGTATAATGTATGCTATACGAAGTTATTAGGTGATAT
CAGATCCACTAGTGGCCTATGCACCCAATTCGCCCTATAGTGAGTCGTATTACGCGCGCTCACTGGCCGT
CGTTTTACAACGTCGTGACTGGGAAAACCCTGGCGTTACCCCTGCAGGACAGACGTCATTAGTGCTGAGG
CATTAATTGATCAAAAACGGAATGAGGAATAATCGTAATATTAGTATGTAGAAATATAGATTCCATTTTG
AGGATTCCTATATCCTCGAGGAGAACTTCTAGTGTATATTCTGTATACCTAATATTATAGCCTTTATCAA
CAATGGAATCCCAACAATTATCTAATTACCCACAAATTTCTCAAGATCTGCGGCCGCACTCAGACCTGAA
GTGAAGTTCCTATACTTTCTAGAGAATAGGAACTTCTATAGTGAGTCGAATAAGGGCGACACAAAATTTA
TTCTAAATGCATAATAAATACTGATAACATCTTATAGTTTGTATTATATTTTGTATTATCGTTGACATGT
ATAATTTTGATATCAAAAACTGATTTTCCCTTTATTATTTTCGAGATTTATTTTCTTAATTCTCTTTAAC
AAACTAGAAATATTGTATATACAAAAAATCATAAATAATAGATGAATAGTTTAATTATAGGTGTTCATCA
ATCGAAAAAGCAACGTATCTTATTTAAAGTGCGTTGCTTTTTTCTCATTTATAAGGTTAAATAATTCTCA
TATATCAAGCAAAGTGACAGGCGCCCTTAAATATTCTGACAAATGCTCTTTCCCTAAACTCCCCCCATAA
AAAAACCCGCCGAAGCGGGTTTTTACGTTATTTGCGGATTAACGATTACTCGTTATCAGAACCGCCCAGG
GGGCCCGAGCTTAAGACTGGCCGTCGTTTTACAACACAGAAAGAGTTTGTAGAAACGCAAAAAGGCCATC
CGTCAGGGGCCTTCTGCTTAGTTTGATGCCTGGCAGTTCCCTACTCTCGCCTTCCGCTTCCTCGCTCACT
GACTCGCTGCGCTCGGTCGTTCGGCTGCGGCGAGCGGTATCAGCTCACTCAAAGGCGGTAATACGGTTAT
CCACAGAATCAGGGGATAACGCAGGAAAGAACATGTGAGCAAAAGGCCAGCAAAAGGCCAGGAACCGTAA
AAAGGCCGCGTTGCTGGCGTTTTTCCATAGGCTCCGCCCCCCTGACGAGCATCACAAAAATCGACGCTCA
AGTCAGAGGTGGCGAAACCCGACAGGACTATAAAGATACCAGGCGTTTCCCCCTGGAAGCTCCCTCGTGC
GCTCTCCTGTTCCGACCCTGCCGCTTACCGGATACCTGTCCGCCTTTCTCCCTTCGGGAAGCGTGGCGCT
TTCTCATAGCTCACGCTGTAGGTATCTCAGTTCGGTGTAGGTCGTTCGCTCCAAGCTGGGCTGTGTGCAC
GAACCCCCCGTTCAGCCCGACCGCTGCGCCTTATCCGGTAACTATCGTCTTGAGTCCAACCCGGTAAGAC
ACGACTTATCGCCACTGGCAGCAGCCACTGGTAACAGGATTAGCAGAGCGAGGTATGTAGGCGGTGCTAC
AGAGTTCTTGAAGTGGTGGGCTAACTACGGCTACACTAGAAGAACAGTATTTGGTATCTGCGCTCTGCTG
AAGCCAGTTACCTTCGGAAAAAGAGTTGGTAGCTCTTGATCCGGCAAACAAACCACCGCTGGTAGCGGTG
GTTTTTTTGTTTGCAAGCAGCAGATTACGCGCAGAAAAAAAGGATCTCAAGAAGATCCTTTGATCTTTTC
TACGGGGTCTGACGCTCAGTGGAACGACGCGCGCGTAACTCACGTTAAGGGATTTTGGTCATGAGCTTGC
GCCGTCCCGTCAAGTCAGCGTAATGCTCTGCTTTTACCAATGCTTAATCAGTGAGGCACCTATCTCAGCG
ATCTGTCTATTTCGTTCATCCATAGTTGCCTGACTCCCCGTCGTGTAGATAACTACGATACGGGAGGGCT
TACCATCTGGCCCCAGCGCTGCGATGATACCGCGAGAACCACGCTCACCGGCTCCGGATTTATCAGCAAT
AAACCAGCCAGCCGGAAGGGCCGAGCGCAGAAGTGGTCCTGCAACTTTATCCGCCTCCATCCAGTCTATT
AATTGTTGCCGGGAAGCTAGAGTAAGTAGTTCGCCAGTTAATAGTTTGCGCAACGTTGTTGCCATCGCTA
CAGGCATCGTGGTGTCACGCTCGTCGTTTGGTATGGCTTCATTCAGCTCCGGTTCCCAACGATCAAGGCG
AGTTACATGATCCCCCATGTTGTGCAAAAAAGCGGTTAGCTCCTTCGGTCCTCCGATCGTTGTCAGAAGT
AAGTTGGCCGCAGTGTTATCACTCATGGTTATGGCAGCACTGCATAATTCTCTTACTGTCATGCCATCCG
TAAGATGCTTTTCTGTGACTGGTGAGTACTCAACCAAGTCATTCTGAGAATAGTGTATGCGGCGACCGAG
TTGCTCTTGCCCGGCGTCAATACGGGATAATACCGCGCCACATAGCAGAACTTTAAAAGTGCTCATCATT
GGAAAACGTTCTTCGGGGCGAAAACTCTCAAGGATCTTACCGCTGTTGAGATCCAGTTCGATGTAACCCA
CTCGTGCACCCAACTGATCTTCAGCATCTTTTACTTTCACCAGCGTTTCTGGGTGAGCAAAAACAGGAAG
GCAAAATGCCGCAAAAAAGGGAATAAGGGCGACACGGAAATGTTGAATACTCATATTCTTCCTTTTTCAA
TATTATTGAAGCATTTATCAGGGTTATTGTCTCATGAGCGGATACATATTTGAATGTATTTAGAAAAATA
AACAAATAGGGGTCAGTGTTACAACCAATTAACCAATTCTGAACATTATCGCGAGCCCATTTATACCTGA
ATATGGCTCATAACACCCCTTGTTTGCCTGGCGGCAGTAGCGCGGTGGTCCCACCTGACCCCATGCCGAA
CTCAGAAGTGAAACGCCGTAGCGCCGATGGTAGTGTGGGGACTCCCCATGCGAGAGTAGGGAACTGCCAG
GCATCAAATAAAACGAAAGGCTCAGTCGAAAGACTGGGCCTTTCGCCCGGGCTAATTATGGGGTGTCGCC
CTTATTCGACTCTATAGTGAAGTTCCTATTCTCTAGAAAGTATAGGAACTTCTGAAGTGGGGATTTAAAG
TCGGTGTCCGCGCTGAGGGTTTAATGGCGCGCCGCGGCCGCCCGCGGTGTTGGAATAAAAATCCACTATC
GTCTATCAACTAATAGTTATATTATCAATATATTATCATATACGGTGTTAAGATGATGACATAAGTTATG
AGAAGCTGTCATCGAAGTTAGAGGAAGCTGAAGTGCAAGGATTGATAATGTAATAGGATCAATGAATATA
AACATATGCTAGCATTAAGTCCTCAGCGAGCACGCTGCTTCATGGAATGCGTGCGATGAGCGACCTCATG
CTATACCTGAGAAAGCAACCTGACCTACAGGAAAGAGTTACTCAAGAATAAGAATTTTCGTTTTAAAACC
TAAGAGTCACTTTAAAATTTGTATACACTTATTTTTTTTATAACTTATTTAATAATAAAAATCATAAATC
ATAAGAAATTCGCTTATTTAGAAGTGTCAACAACGTATCTACCAACGGAATGCGTGCGATGCACACACCA
TAGCTTCAAAATGTTTCTACTCCTTTTTTACTCTTCCAGATTTTCTCGGACTCCGCGCATCGCCGTACCA
CTTCAAAACACCCAAGCACAGCATACTAAATTTCCCCTCTTTCTTCCTCTAGGGTGTCGTTAATTACCCG
TACTAAAGGTTTGGAAAAGAAAAAAGAGACCGCCTCGTTTCTTTTTCTTCGTCGAAAAAGGCAATAAAAA
TTTTTATCACGTTTCTTTTTCTTGAAAATTTTTTTTTTTGATTTTTTTCTCTTTCGATGACCTCCCATTG
ATATTTAAGTTAATAAACGGTCTTCAATTTCTCAAGTTTCAGTTTCATTTTTCTTGTTCTATTACAACTT
TTTTTACTTCTTGCTCATTAGAAAGAAAGCATAGCAATCTAATCTAAGTTTTAATTACAAATCTGTCATA
TGAGCAAAGGAGAAGAACTTTTCACTGGAGTTGTCCCAATTCTTGTTGAATTAGATGGTGATGTTAATGG
GCACAAATTTTCTGTCAGAGGAGAGGGTGAAGGTGATGCTACAATCGGAAAACTCACCCTTAAATTTATT
TGCACTACTGGAAAACTACCTGTTCCATGGCCAACACTTGTCACTACTCTGACCTATGGTGTTCAATGCT
TTTCCCGTTATCCGGATCACATGAAAAGGCATGACTTTTTCAAGAGTGCCATGCCCGAAGGTTATGTACA
GGAACGCACTATATCTTTCAAAGATGACGGGAAATACAAGACGCGTGCTGTAGTCAAGTTTGAAGGTGAT
ACCCTTGTTAATCGTATCGAGTTAAAGGGTACTGATTTTAAAGAAGATGGAAACATTCTCGGACACAAAC
TCGAGTACAACTTTAACTCACACAATGTATACATCACGGCAGACAAACAAAAGAATGGAATCAAAGCTAA
CTTCACAGTTCGCCACAACGTTGAAGATGGTTCCGTTCAACTAGCAGACCATTATCAACAAAATACTCCA
ATTGGCGATGGCCCTGTCCTTTTACCAGACAACCATTACCTGTCGACACAAACTGTCCTTTCGAAAGATC
CCAACGAAAAGCGTGACCACATGGTCCTTCATGAGTACGTAAATGCTGCTGGGATTACACATGGCATGGA
TGAGCTCTACAAATGAATCGCGTG
