>Addgene plasmid #63650 | pCfB2795 | addgene partial sequence | sequence record 148914 | L4440 5'-AGCGAGTCAGTGAGCGAG-3'
GCCAGGCATCAAACTAAGCAGAAGGCCCCTGACGGATGGCCTTTTTGCGTTTCTACAAACTCTTTCTGTG
TTGTAAAACGACGGCCAGTCTTAAGCTCGGGCCCCCTGGGCGGTTCTGATAACGAGTAATCGTTAATCCG
CAAATAACGTAAAAACCCGCTTCGGCGGGTTTTTTTATGGGGGGAGTTTAGGGAAAGAGCATTTGTCAGA
ATATTTAAGGGCGCCTGTCACTTTGCTTGATATATGAGAATTATTTAACCTTATAAATGAGAAAAAAGCA
ACGCACTTTAAATAAGATACGTTGCTTTTTCGATTGATGAACACCTATAATTAAACTATTCATCTATTAT
TTATGATTTTTTGTATATACAATATTTCTAGTTTGTTAAAGAGAATTAAGAAAATAAATCTCGAAAATAA
TAAAGGGAAAATCAGTTTTTGATATCAAAATTATACATGTCAACGATAATACAAAATATAATACAAACTA
TAAGATGTTATCAGTATTTATTATGCATTTAGAATAAATTTTGTGTCGCCCTTATTCGACTCACTATAGA
AGTTCCTATTCTCTAGAAAGTATAGGAACTTCACTTCAGGTCTGAGTGCGGCCGCAGATCTTGAGAAATT
TGTGGGTAATTAGATAATTGTTGGGATTCCATTGTTGATAAAGGCTATAATATTAGGTATACAGAATATA
CACTAGAAGTTCTCCTCGAGGATATAGGAATCCTCAAAATGGAATCTATATTTCTACATACTAATATTAC
GATTATTCCTCATTCCGTTTTTGATCAATTAATGCCTCAGCACTAATGACGTCTGTCCTGCAGGGGTAAC
GCCAGGGTTTTCCCAGTCACGACGTTGTAAAACGACGGCCAGTGAGCGCGCGTAATACGACTCACTATAG
GGCGAATTGGGTGCATAGGCCACTAGTGGATCTGATATCACCTAATAACTTCGTATAGCATACATTATAC
GAAGTTATATTAAGGGTTCTCGAGAGCTCGTTTTATTTAGGTTCTATCG
