>Addgene plasmid #63650 | pCfB2795 | addgene partial sequence | sequence record 148918 | TEF_seq 5'-ggtcttcaatttctcaagtttc-3'
CAACTTTTTTTACTTCTTGCTCATTAGAAAGAAAGCATAGCAATCTAATCTAAGTTTTAATTACAAATCT
GTCATAAAACAATGAGCAAAGGAGAAGAACTTTTCACTGGAGTTGTCCCAATTCTTGTTGAATTAGATGG
TGATGTTAATGGGCACAAATTTTCTGTCAGAGGAGAGGGTGAAGGTGATGCTACAATCGGAAAACTCACC
CTTAAATTTATTTGCACTACTGGAAAACTACCTGTTCCATGGCCAACACTTGTCACTACTCTGACCTATG
GTGTTCAATGCTTTTCCCGTTATCCGGATCACATGAAAAGGCATGACTTTTTCAAGAGTGCCATGCCCGA
AGGTTATGTACAGGAACGCACTATATCTTTCAAAGATGACGGGAAATACAAGACGCGTGCTGTAGTCAAG
TTTGAAGGTGATACCCTTGTTAATCGTATCGAGTTAAAGGGTACTGATTTTAAAGAAGATGGAAACATTC
TCGGACACAAACTCGAGTACAACTTTAACTCACACAATGTATACATCACGGCAGACAAACAAAAGAATGG
AATCAAAGCTAACTTCACAGTTCGCCACAACGTTGAAGATGGTTCCGTTCAACTAGCAGACCATTATCAA
CAAAATACTCCAATTGGCGATGGCCCTGTCCTTTTACCAGACAACCATTACCTGTCGACACAAACTGTCC
TTTCGAAAGATCCCAACGAAAAGCGTGACCACATGGTCCTTCATGAGTACGTAAATGCTGCTGGGATTAC
ACATGGCATGGATGAGCTCTACAAATGAATCGCGTGCATTCATCCGCTCTAACCGAAAAGGAAGGAGTTA
GACAACCTGAAGTCTAGGTCCCTATTTATTTTTTTATAGTTATGTTAGTATTAAGAACGTTATTTATATT
TCAAATTTTTCTTTTTTTTCTGTACAGACGCGTGTACGCATGTAACATTATACTGAAAACCTTGCTTGAG
AAGGTTTTGGGACGCTCGAAGATCGCGTCAGCTGAAGC
