>Addgene plasmid #63650 | pCfB2795 | addgene partial sequence | sequence record 148924 | Mombaerts-819 5'-GAGAAGCGCGATCACATGGTCCT-3'
TGCTGGGATTACACATGGCATGGATGAGCTCTACAAATGAATCGCGTGCATTCATCCGCTCTAACCGAAA
AGGAAGGAGTTAGACAACCTGAAGTCTAGGTCCCTATTTATTTTTTTATAGTTATGTTAGTATTAAGAAC
GTTATTTATATTTCAAATTTTTCTTTTTTTTCTGTACAGACGCGTGTACGCATGTAACATTATACTGAAA
ACCTTGCTTGAGAAGGTTTTGGGACGCTCGAAGATCGCGTCAGCTGAAGCTTCGTACGCTGCAGGTCGAC
AACCCTTAATATAACTTCGTATAATGTATGCTATACGAAGTTATTAGGTCTAGAGATCCCAATACAACAG
ATCACGTGATCTTTTTGTAAGATGAAGTTGAAGTAGTGTTGCACCGTGCCAATGCAGGTGGCTATTAGAT
TAAATATGTGATTTGTTCTATTAAGTTTCCTGTATAATTACAAATGAATAACGAAATGAGACAAAGAAGA
GAACCAATTTTTACAAGCATGGGGAGCGCTGATTCTCTTTTGGTACGCTTCCCATCCAGCATTTCTGTAT
CTTTCACCTTCAACCTTAGGATCTCTACCCTTGGCGAAAAGTCCTCTGCCAACAATGATGATATCTGATC
CACCACTTACAACTTCGTCGACGGTTCTGTACTGCTGACCCAATGCATCGCCTTTGTCGTCTAAACCTAC
ACCTGGGGTCATGATTAGCCAATCAAACCCTTCTTCTCTTCCTCCCATATCGTTCTGAGCAATGAACCCA
ATAACGAAATCTTTATCACTCTTTGCAATATCAACGGTACCCTTAGTATATTCACCGTGTGCTAGAGAAC
CCTTGGAAGATAATTCAGCAAGCATCAATAATCCCCTTGGTTCTTTGGTGACCTCTTGCGCACCTTGTTT
CAAGCCAGCAACAATACCAGCACCAGTAACCCCGTGGGCGTTGGTGATATCAGACCATTCTGCGATACGG
TAA
